Addgene plasmid #47170: TAL3451
Depositing lab: Keith Joung. Depositing organization: Massachusetts General Hospital. Publication: Targeted gene disruption in somatic zebrafish cells using engineered TALENs. Sander JD, Cade L, Khayter C, Reyon D, Peterson RT, Joung JK, Yeh JR. Nat Biotechnol. 2011 Aug 5;29(8):697-8. doi: 10.1038/nbt.1934. PubMed 21822241.
Backbone
  Vector backbone: JDS78
  Backbone manufacturer: Addgene plasmid #32290
  Backbone size w/o insert (bp): 6447
  Vector type: Mammalian Expression ; T7
Growth in bacteria
  Bacterial resistance: Ampicillin, 100 μg/mL
  Growth temperature: 37°C
  Growth strain: XL1 Blue
  Copy number: High Copy
Gene/Insert
  Gene/Insert name: ZebrafishCommunity-hs3st3l-right (alt name: hs3st3l)
  Species: D. rerio (zebrafish)
  Insert size (bp): 1430
  Entrez Gene: hs3st3l (a.k.a. 3-OST-6, 3OST6, HS3st6)
  Promoter: CMV
  Tag / fusion protein: 3X Flag (N terminal on backbone); WT FOKI (C terminal on backbone)
  Cloning method: Restriction Enzyme; 5′ cloning site BsmBI (destroyed during cloning); 3′ cloning site BsmBI (destroyed during cloning)
  Sequencing primers: 5′ CMV-F; 3′ BGH-rev
Terms and licenses: Academic/Nonprofit Terms; Industry Terms: Not Available to Industry
Depositor comments: Target binding site: TCGGAGGAGTCGCAGCAT It is strongly recommended that users perform a diagnostic digest to verify this plasmid prior to use. For example, a double digest of the plasmid with BamHI and KpnI should result in two bands at 2.3kb and 5.8kb.
How to cite: TAL3451 was a gift from Keith Joung (Addgene plasmid # 47170 ; http://n2t.net/addgene:47170 ; RRID:Addgene_47170)
