[The description below was written by a language model from this plasmid's Addgene catalogue record.]
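Description:
TAL3451 is a TALEN expression plasmid built on the JDS78 backbone, a mammalian expression vector that also carries a T7 promoter. It encodes the "right" half of a TALEN pair directed against the zebrafish (D. rerio) gene hs3st3l, also known as 3-OST-6. The insert of about 1.4 kb is an engineered array of TAL effector repeats, assembled to recognise a specific 18-nucleotide half-site in that gene. It was cloned into the roughly 6.4 kb backbone through BsmBI sites that were destroyed in the process. BsmBI is a type IIS enzyme, so this design allows the repeat array to be joined in frame with the flanking TALE framework sequences supplied by the vector.

The backbone provides an N-terminal 3X FLAG tag for detecting the protein and a C-terminal wild-type FokI nuclease domain. The expressed product is therefore a FLAG-tagged TALE–FokI fusion. FokI cleaves only as a dimer, so this plasmid is meant to be used with the corresponding left-half TALEN, which binds the opposite strand across a spacer. Together the two proteins make a double-strand break whose imprecise repair can disrupt the gene. Expression in mammalian cells is driven by the CMV promoter. The T7 designation suggests that the coding sequence can also be transcribed in vitro into mRNA, a common route for delivering nucleases into zebrafish embryos, and this fits the associated work on targeted gene disruption in somatic zebrafish cells. The plasmid is a high-copy construct propagated in E. coli under ampicillin selection. No feature table is provided, so the origin of replication and the polyadenylation signal are not explicitly stated, although the BGH reverse sequencing primer suggests a BGH terminator region.
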