>Addgene plasmid #47170 | TAL3451 | depositor partial sequence | sequence record 67257 | Insert sequence
ATGGACTACAAAGACCATGACGGTGATTATAAAGATCATGACATCGATTACAAGGATGACGATGACAAGA
TGGCCCCCAAGAAGAAGAGGAAGGTGGGCATTCACCGCGGGGTACCTATGGTGGACTTGAGGACACTCGG
TTATTCGCAACAGCAACAGGAGAAAATCAAGCCTAAGGTCAGGAGCACCGTCGCGCAACACCACGAGGCG
CTTGTGGGGCATGGCTTCACTCATGCGCATATTGTCGCGCTTTCACAGCACCCTGCGGCGCTTGGGACGG
TGGCTGTCAAATACCAAGATATGATTGCGGCCCTGCCCGAAGCCACGCACGAGGCAATTGTAGGGGTCGG
TAAACAGTGGTCGGGAGCGCGAGCACTTGAGGCGCTGCTGACTGTGGCGGGTGAGCTTAGGGGGCCTCCG
CTCCAGCTCGACACCGGGCAGCTGCTGAAGATCGCGAAGAGAGGGGGAGTAACAGCGGTAGAGGCAGTGC
ACGCCTGGCGCAATGCGCTCACCGGGGCCCCCTTGAACCTGACCCCAGACCAGGTAGTCGCAATCGCGTC
ACATGACGGGGGAAAGCAAGCCCTGGAAACCGTGCAAAGGTTGTTGCCGGTCCTTTGTCAAGACCACGGC
CTTACACCGGAGCAAGTCGTGGCCATTGCAAATAATAACGGTGGCAAACAGGCTCTTGAGACGGTTCAGA
GACTTCTCCCAGTTCTCTGTCAAGCCCACGGGCTGACTCCCGATCAAGTTGTAGCGATTGCGAATAACAA
TGGAGGGAAACAAGCATTGGAGACTGTCCAACGGCTCCTTCCCGTGTTGTGTCAAGCCCACGGTTTGACG
CCTGCACAAGTGGTCGCCATCGCCTCCAATATTGGCGGTAAGCAGGCGCTGGAAACAGTACAGCGCCTGC
TGCCTGTACTGTGCCAGGATCATGGACTGACCCCAGACCAGGTAGTCGCAATCGCGAACAATAATGGGGG
AAAGCAAGCCCTGGAAACCGTGCAAAGGTTGTTGCCGGTCCTTTGTCAAGACCACGGCCTTACACCGGAG
CAAGTCGTGGCCATTGCAAATAATAACGGTGGCAAACAGGCTCTTGAGACGGTTCAGAGACTTCTCCCAG
TTCTCTGTCAAGCCCACGGGCTGACTCCCGATCAAGTTGTAGCGATTGCGTCGAACATTGGAGGGAAACA
AGCATTGGAGACTGTCCAACGGCTCCTTCCCGTGTTGTGTCAAGCCCACGGTTTGACGCCTGCACAAGTG
GTCGCCATCGCCAACAACAACGGCGGTAAGCAGGCGCTGGAAACAGTACAGCGCCTGCTGCCTGTACTGT
GCCAGGATCATGGACTGACCCCAGACCAGGTAGTCGCAATCGCGTCAAACGGAGGGGGAAAGCAAGCCCT
GGAAACCGTGCAAAGGTTGTTGCCGGTCCTTTGTCAAGACCACGGCCTTACACCGGAGCAAGTCGTGGCC
ATTGCATCCCACGACGGTGGCAAACAGGCTCTTGAGACGGTTCAGAGACTTCTCCCAGTTCTCTGTCAAG
CCCACGGGCTGACTCCCGATCAAGTTGTAGCGATTGCGAATAACAATGGAGGGAAACAAGCATTGGAGAC
TGTCCAACGGCTCCTTCCCGTGTTGTGTCAAGCCCACGGTTTGACGCCTGCACAAGTGGTCGCCATCGCC
AGCCATGATGGCGGTAAGCAGGCGCTGGAAACAGTACAGCGCCTGCTGCCTGTACTGTGCCAGGATCATG
GACTGACCCCAGACCAGGTAGTCGCAATCGCGTCGAACATTGGGGGAAAGCAAGCCCTGGAAACCGTGCA
AAGGTTGTTGCCGGTCCTTTGTCAAGACCACGGCCTTACACCGGAGCAAGTCGTGGCCATTGCAAATAAT
AACGGTGGCAAACAGGCTCTTGAGACGGTTCAGAGACTTCTCCCAGTTCTCTGTCAAGCCCACGGGCTGA
CTCCCGATCAAGTTGTAGCGATTGCGTCGCATGACGGAGGGAAACAAGCATTGGAGACTGTCCAACGGCT
CCTTCCCGTGTTGTGTCAAGCCCACGGTTTGACGCCTGCACAAGTGGTCGCCATCGCCTCCAATATTGGC
GGTAAGCAGGCGCTGGAAACAGTACAGCGCCTGCTGCCTGTACTGTGCCAGGATCATGGACTGACACCCG
AACAGGTGGTCGCCATTGCTTCTAATGGGGGAGGACGGCCAGCCTTGGAG
