>Addgene plasmid #47170 | TAL3451 | addgene partial sequence | sequence record 68681 | JDS-TALEN-F 5'-TAGGGGTCGGTAAACAGTGG-3'
TGTGGCGGGTGAGCTTAGGGGGCCTCCGCTCCAGCTCGACACCGGGCAGCTGCTGAAGATCGCGAAGAGA
GGGGGAGTAACAGCGGTAGAGGCAGTGCACGCCTGGCGCAATGCGCTCACCGGGGCCCCCTTGAACCTGA
CCCCAGACCAGGTAGTCGCAATCGCGTCACATGACGGGGGAAAGCAAGCCCTGGAAACCGTGCAAAGGTT
GTTGCCGGTCCTTTGTCAAGACCACGGCCTTACACCGGAGCAAGTCGTGGCCATTGCAAATAATAACGGT
GGCAAACAGGCTCTTGAGACGGTTCAGAGACTTCTCCCAGTTCTCTGTCAAGCCCACGGGCTGACTCCCG
ATCAAGTTGTAGCGATTGCGAATAACAATGGAGGGAAACAAGCATTGGAGACTGTCCAACGGCTCCTTCC
CGTGTTGTGTCAAGCCCACGGTTTGACGCCTGCACAAGTGGTCGCCATCGCCTCCAATATTGGCGGTAAG
CAGGCGCTGGAAACAGTACAGCGCCTGCTGCCTGTACTGTGCCAGGATCATGGACTGACCCCAGACCAGG
TAGTCGCAATCGCGAACAATAATGGGGGAAAGCAAGCCCTGGAAACCGTGCAAAGGTTGTTGCCGGTCCT
TTGTCAAGACCACGGCCTTACACCGGAGCAAGTCGTGGCCATTGCAAATAATAACGGTGGCAAACAGGCT
CTTGAGACGGTTCAGAGACTTCTCCCAGTTCTCTGTCAAGCCCACGGGCTGACTCCCGATCAAGTTGTAG
CGATTGCGTCGAACATTGGAGGGAAACAAGCATTGGAGACTGTCCAACGGCTCCTTCCCGTGTTGTGTCA
